>Addgene plasmid #11515 | pET32a-HD46Q | addgene full sequence | sequence record 197577 | Addgene Assembled Sequence
ATCCGGATATAGTTCCTCCTTTCAGCAAAAAACCCCTCAAGACCCGTTTAGAGGCCCCAAGGGGTTATGC
TAGTTATTGCTCAGCGGTGGCAGCAGCCAACTCAGCTTCCTTTCGGGCTTTGTTAGCAGCCGGATCTCAG
TGGTGGTGGTGGTGGTGCTCGAGTGCGGCCGCAAGCTTGTCGACGGAGCTCGAATTCGGATCCTAATGAT
GATGATGATGATGAGGTCGGTGCAGAGGCTCCTCAGCCACAGCTGGGCCTGGAGGAGGTGGAGGTGGAGG
TGGAGGAGGTTGTGGCTGAGGCAGCAGAGGCTGTGCCTGTGGAGGAGGTTGAGGAAGTTGAGGAGGTGGG
GGTGGAGGGGGAGGTGGTGGCGGTTGTTGCTGTTGCTGCTGTTGTTGCTGTTGCTGCTGTTGTTGCTGTT
GCTGCTGTTGTTGCTGTTGCTGCTGTTGCTGCTGTTGTTGCTGTTGCTGCTGTTGTTGCTGTTGCTGCTG
TTGTTGCTGTTGCTGCTGTTGGAAGCTTTTGAGGGACTCGAAGGCCTTCATCAGCTTTTCCAGGGTCGCC
ATGGCCTTGTCGTCGTCGTCGGTACCCAGATCTGGGCTGTCCATGTGCTGGCGTTCGCCAGAACCAGAAC
CGGCCAGGTTAGCGTCGAGGAACTCTTTCAACTGACCTTTAGACAGTGCACCCACTTTGGTTGCCGCCAC
TTCACCGTTTTTGAACAGCAGCAGAGTCGGGATACCACGGATGCCATATTTCGGCGCAGTGCCAGGGTTT
TGATCGATGTTCAGTTTTGCAACGGTCAGTTTGCCCTGATATTCGTCAGCGATTTCATCCAGAATCGGGG
CGATCATTTTGCACGGACCGCACCACTCTGCCCAGAAATCGACGAGGATCGCCCCGTCCGCTTTGAGTAC
ATCCGTGTCAAAACTGTCGTCAGTCAGGTGAATAATTTTATCGCTCATATGTATATCTCCTTCTTAAAGT
TAAACAAAATTATTTCTAGAGGGGAATTGTTATCCGCTCACAATTCCCCTATAGTGAGTCGTATTAATTT
CGCGGGATCGAGATCGATCTCGATCCTCTACGCCGGACGCATCGTGGCCGGCATCACCGGCGCCACAGGT
GCGGTTGCTGGCGCCTATATCGCCGACATCACCGATGGGGAAGATCGGGCTCGCCACTTCGGGCTCATGA
GCGCTTGTTTCGGCGTGGGTATGGTGGCAGGCCCCGTGGCCGGGGGACTGTTGGGCGCCATCTCCTTGCA
TGCACCATTCCTTGCGGCGGCGGTGCTCAACGGCCTCAACCTACTACTGGGCTGCTTCCTAATGCAGGAG
TCGCATAAGGGAGAGCGTCGAGATCCCGGACACCATCGAATGGCGCAAAACCTTTCGCGGTATGGCATGA
TAGCGCCCGGAAGAGAGTCAATTCAGGGTGGTGAATGTGAAACCAGTAACGTTATACGATGTCGCAGAGT
ATGCCGGTGTCTCTTATCAGACCGTTTCCCGCGTGGTGAACCAGGCCAGCCACGTTTCTGCGAAAACGCG
GGAAAAAGTGGAAGCGGCGATGGCGGAGCTGAATTACATTCCCAACCGCGTGGCACAACAACTGGCGGGC
AAACAGTCGTTGCTGATTGGCGTTGCCACCTCCAGTCTGGCCCTGCACGCGCCGTCGCAAATTGTCGCGG
CGATTAAATCTCGCGCCGATCAACTGGGTGCCAGCGTGGTGGTGTCGATGGTAGAACGAAGCGGCGTCGA
AGCCTGTAAAGCGGCGGTGCACAATCTTCTCGCGCAACGCGTCAGTGGGCTGATCATTAACTATCCGCTG
GATGACCAGGATGCCATTGCTGTGGAAGCTGCCTGCACTAATGTTCCGGCGTTATTTCTTGATGTCTCTG
ACCAGACACCCATCAACAGTATTATTTTCTCCCATGAAGACGGTACGCGACTGGGCGTGGAGCATCTGGT
CGCATTGGGTCACCAGCAAATCGCGCTGTTAGCGGGCCCATTAAGTTCTGTCTCGGCGCGTCTGCGTCTG
GCTGGCTGGCATAAATATCTCACTCGCAATCAAATTCAGCCGATAGCGGAACGGGAAGGCGACTGGAGTG
CCATGTCCGGTTTTCAACAAACCATGCAAATGCTGAATGAGGGCATCGTTCCCACTGCGATGCTGGTTGC
CAACGATCAGATGGCGCTGGGCGCAATGCGCGCCATTACCGAGTCCGGGCTGCGCGTTGGTGCGGACATC
TCGGTAGTGGGATACGACGATACCGAAGACAGCTCATGTTATATCCCGCCGTTAACCACCATCAAACAGG
ATTTTCGCCTGCTGGGGCAAACCAGCGTGGACCGCTTGCTGCAACTCTCTCAGGGCCAGGCGGTGAAGGG
CAATCAGCTGTTGCCCGTCTCACTGGTGAAAAGAAAAACCACCCTGGCGCCCAATACGCAAACCGCCTCT
CCCCGCGCGTTGGCCGATTCATTAATGCAGCTGGCACGACAGGTTTCCCGACTGGAAAGCGGGCAGTGAG
CGCAACGCAATTAATGTAAGTTAGCTCACTCATTAGGCACCGGGATCTCGACCGATGCCCTTGAGAGCCT
TCAACCCAGTCAGCTCCTTCCGGTGGGCGCGGGGCATGACTATCGTCGCCGCACTTATGACTGTCTTCTT
TATCATGCAACTCGTAGGACAGGTGCCGGCAGCGCTCTGGGTCATTTTCGGCGAGGACCGCTTTCGCTGG
AGCGCGACGATGATCGGCCTGTCGCTTGCGGTATTCGGAATCTTGCACGCCCTCGCTCAAGCCTTCGTCA
CTGGTCCCGCCACCAAACGTTTCGGCGAGAAGCAGGCCATTATCGCCGGCATGGCGGCCCCACGGGTGCG
CATGATCGTGCTCCTGTCGTTGAGGACCCGGCTAGGCTGGCGGGGTTGCCTTACTGGTTAGCAGAATGAA
TCACCGATACGCGAGCGAACGTGAAGCGACTGCTGCTGCAAAACGTCTGCGACCTGAGCAACAACATGAA
TGGTCTTCGGTTTCCGTGTTTCGTAAAGTCTGGAAACGCGGAAGTCAGCGCCCTGCACCATTATGTTCCG
GATCTGCATCGCAGGATGCTGCTGGCTACCCTGTGGAACACCTACATCTGTATTAACGAAGCGCTGGCAT
TGACCCTGAGTGATTTTTCTCTGGTCCCGCCGCATCCATACCGCCAGTTGTTTACCCTCACAACGTTCCA
GTAACCGGGCATGTTCATCATCAGTAACCCGTATCGTGAGCATCCTCTCTCGTTTCATCGGTATCATTAC
CCCCATGAACAGAAATCCCCCTTACACGGAGGCATCAGTGACCAAACAGGAAAAAACCGCCCTTAACATG
GCCCGCTTTATCAGAAGCCAGACATTAACGCTTCTGGAGAAACTCAACGAGCTGGACGCGGATGAACAGG
CAGACATCTGTGAATCGCTTCACGACCACGCTGATGAGCTTTACCGCAGCTGCCTCGCGCGTTTCGGTGA
TGACGGTGAAAACCTCTGACACATGCAGCTCCCGGAGACGGTCACAGCTTGTCTGTAAGCGGATGCCGGG
AGCAGACAAGCCCGTCAGGGCGCGTCAGCGGGTGTTGGCGGGTGTCGGGGCGCAGCCATGACCCAGTCAC
GTAGCGATAGCGGAGTGTATACTGGCTTAACTATGCGGCATCAGAGCAGATTGTACTGAGAGTGCACCAT
TGCGGTGTGAAATACCGCACAGATGCGTAAGGAGAAAATACCGCATCAGGCGCTCTTCCGCTTCCTCGCT
CACTGACTCGCTGCGCTCGGTCGTTCGGCTGCGGCGAGCGGTATCAGCTCACTCAAAGGCGGTAATACGG
TTATCCACAGAATCAGGGGATAACGCAGGAAAGAACATGTGAGCAAAAGGCCAGCAAAAGGCCAGGAACC
GTAAAAAGGCCGCGTTGCTGGCGTTTTTCCATAGGCTCCGCCCCCCTGACGAGCATCACAAAAATCGACG
CTCAAGTCAGAGGTGGCGAAACCCGACAGGACTATAAAGATACCAGGCGTTTCCCCCTGGAAGCTCCCTC
GTGCGCTCTCCTGTTCCGACCCTGCCGCTTACCGGATACCTGTCCGCCTTTCTCCCTTCGGGAAGCGTGG
CGCTTTCTCATAGCTCACGCTGTAGGTATCTCAGTTCGGTGTAGGTCGTTCGCTCCAAGCTGGGCTGTGT
GCACGAACCCCCCGTTCAGCCCGACCGCTGCGCCTTATCCGGTAACTATCGTCTTGAGTCCAACCCGGTA
AGACACGACTTATCGCCACTGGCAGCAGCCACTGGTAACAGGATTAGCAGAGCGAGGTATGTAGGCGGTG
CTACAGAGTTCTTGAAGTGGTGGCCTAACTACGGCTACACTAGAAGGACAGTATTTGGTATCTGCGCTCT
GCTGAAGCCAGTTACCTTCGGAAAAAGAGTTGGTAGCTCTTGATCCGGCAAACAAACCACCGCTGGTAGC
GGTGGTTTTTTTGTTTGCAAGCAGCAGATTACGCGCAGAAAAAAAGGATCTCAAGAAGATCCTTTGATCT
TTTCTACGGGGTCTGACGCTCAGTGGAACGAAAACTCACGTTAAGGGATTTTGGTCATGAGATTATCAAA
AAGGATCTTCACCTAGATCCTTTTAAATTAAAAATGAAGTTTTAAATCAATCTAAAGTATATATGAGTAA
ACTTGGTCTGACAGTTACCAATGCTTAATCAGTGAGGCACCTATCTCAGCGATCTGTCTATTTCGTTCAT
CCATAGTTGCCTGACTCCCCGTCGTGTAGATAACTACGATACGGGAGGGCTTACCATCTGGCCCCAGTGC
TGCAATGATACCGCGAGACCCACGCTCACCGGCTCCAGATTTATCAGCAATAAACCAGCCAGCCGGAAGG
GCCGAGCGCAGAAGTGGTCCTGCAACTTTATCCGCCTCCATCCAGTCTATTAATTGTTGCCGGGAAGCTA
GAGTAAGTAGTTCGCCAGTTAATAGTTTGCGCAACGTTGTTGCCATTGCTGCAGGCATCGTGGTGTCACG
CTCGTCGTTTGGTATGGCTTCATTCAGCTCCGGTTCCCAACGATCAAGGCGAGTTACATGATCCCCCATG
TTGTGCAAAAAAGCGGTTAGCTCCTTCGGTCCTCCGATCGTTGTCAGAAGTAAGTTGGCCGCAGTGTTAT
CACTCATGGTTATGGCAGCACTGCATAATTCTCTTACTGTCATGCCATCCGTAAGATGCTTTTCTGTGAC
TGGTGAGTACTCAACCAAGTCATTCTGAGAATAGTGTATGCGGCGACCGAGTTGCTCTTGCCCGGCGTCA
ATACGGGATAATACCGCGCCACATAGCAGAACTTTAAAAGTGCTCATCATTGGAAAACGTTCTTCGGGGC
GAAAACTCTCAAGGATCTTACCGCTGTTGAGATCCAGTTCGATGTAACCCACTCGTGCACCCAACTGATC
TTCAGCATCTTTTACTTTCACCAGCGTTTCTGGGTGAGCAAAAACAGGAAGGCAAAATGCCGCAAAAAAG
GGAATAAGGGCGACACGGAAATGTTGAATACTCATACTCTTCCTTTTTCAATATTATTGAAGCATTTATC
AGGGTTATTGTCTCATGAGCGGATACATATTTGAATGTATTTAGAAAAATAAACAAATAGGGGTTCCGCG
CACATTTCCCCGAAAAGTGCCACCTAAATTGTAAGCGTTAATATTTTGTTAAAATTCGCGTTAAATTTTT
GTTAAATCAGCTCATTTTTTAACCAATAGGCCGAAATCGGCAAAATCCCTTATAAATCAAAAGAATAGAC
CGAGATAGGGT
[37 nt withheld, positions 5822-5858]
AAAGAACGTGGACTCCAACGTCAAAGG
[49 nt withheld, positions 5886-5934]
T
[91 nt withheld, positions 5936-6026]
G
[124 nt withheld, positions 6028-6151]
CCCATTCGCCA
Features (pLannotate 1.2.2; 21 found; start..end, strand, type, name):
     26..73      -  terminator     T7 terminator: transcription terminator for bacteriophage T7 RNA polymerase
     81..130     -  CDS            SET1 (fragment): solubility-enhancement tag derived from T7 phage gene 10B
    140..157     -  CDS            9xHis (fragment): 9xHis affinity tag
    206..223     -  CDS            capTEV™ (fragment): composite tag for in vivo biotinylation, TEV protease cleavage, and 6xHis tagging
    596..617     -  CDS            S-Tag (fragment): affinity and epitope tag derived from pancreatic ribonuclease A
    632..958     -  CDS            TrxA: E. coli thioredoxin; trxA
    966..988     -  RBS            RBS: efficient ribosome binding site from bacteriophage T7 gene 10 (Olins and Rangwala, 1989)
   1003..1027    -  protein_bind   lac operator: The lac repressor binds to the lac operator to inhibit transcription in E. coli. This inhibition can be relieved by adding lactose or isopropyl-β-D-thiogalactopyranoside (IPTG). lac repressor encoded by lacI
   1028..1046    -  promoter       T7 promoter: promoter for bacteriophage T7 RNA polymerase
   1072..1351    +  CDS            TcR (fragment): tetracycline efflux protein; tet; confers resistance to tetracycline
   1359..1436    +  promoter       lacI promoter: lacI
   1437..2519    +  CDS            lacI: lac repressor; lacI; The lac repressor binds to the lac operator to inhibit transcription in E. coli. This inhibition can be relieved by adding lactose or isopropyl-β-D-thiogalactopyranoside (IPTG).
   2532..2553    +  protein_bind   CAP binding site: CAP binding activates transcription in the presence of cAMP. E. coli catabolite activator protein
   2568..2859    +  CDS            TcR (fragment): tetracycline efflux protein; tet; confers resistance to tetracycline
   2931..3311    -  CDS            YPB1_ECOLX: Protein predicted: Swiss-Prot protein existence level 4. From Escherichia coli.
   3328..3519    +  CDS            rop: Rop protein, which maintains plasmids at low copy number; rop
   3621..3760    +  misc_feature   bom: basis of mobility region from pBR322
   3946..4534    -  rep_origin     ori: high-copy-number ColE1/pMB1/pBR322/pUC origin of replication
   4705..5565    -  CDS            AmpR: β-lactamase; bla; confers resistance to ampicillin, carbenicillin, and related antibiotics
   5566..5670    -  promoter       AmpR promoter: bla
   5723..6151    -  rep_origin     f1 ori (sequence partly withheld): f1 bacteriophage origin of replication; arrow indicates direction of (+) strand synthesis
