[The description below was written by a language model from this plasmid's Addgene catalogue record and pLannotate feature annotations shown in this document.]
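Description:
pET32a-HD46Q is a bacterial expression plasmid built on the Novagen pET-32a backbone for producing human huntingtin (HTT) exon 1 carrying a tract of 46 glutamines as a thioredoxin fusion protein in E. coli. The roughly 364 bp insert was cloned between the NcoI and BamHI sites, both of which are retained. It lies downstream of the TrxA coding sequence, so that E. coli thioredoxin forms the N-terminal fusion partner, commonly used to improve the solubility of difficult proteins. The insert supplies its own C-terminal His tag. The backbone was modified by removing the internal, N-terminal His tag of pET-32a (MscI/NspV digestion, fill-in and blunt religation), and the vector's own C-terminal His tag is recorded as out of frame. The feature table agrees with this layout, showing TrxA, a fragment of the S-tag, and short His-type tag matches upstream of the T7 terminator. The huntingtin insert itself is not annotated, but an unannotated gap between the S-tag fragment and the His-type matches is where it would lie.

Expression is driven by a T7 promoter with an adjacent lac operator and the T7 gene 10 ribosome binding site. A plasmid-borne lacI gene supplies the repressor, so transcription depends on T7 RNA polymerase in the host and can be induced with IPTG. The plasmid replicates from a pBR322-type origin with rop and bom elements, carries an f1 origin for single-stranded DNA production, and is selected with ampicillin through the bla gene. The annotated tetracycline-resistance fragments are nonfunctional pBR322 remnants. The associated publication concerns a structural model for polyglutamine in CAG-expansion diseases, consistent with use of this plasmid to produce recombinant expanded-polyglutamine huntingtin exon 1 protein for such studies.
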