Addgene plasmid #11515: pET32a-HD46Q
Depositing lab: Pamela Bjorkman. Depositing organization: California Institute of Technology. Publication: Inaugural Article: A linear lattice model for polyglutamine in CAG-expansion diseases. Bennett MJ, Huey-Tubman KE, Herr AB, West AP, Ross SA, Bjorkman PJ. Proc Natl Acad Sci U S A. 2002 Sep 3. 99(18):11634-9. 10.1073/pnas.182393899 PubMed 12193654.
Backbone
  Vector backbone: pET-32a
  Backbone manufacturer: Novagen
  Backbone size w/o insert (bp): 5900
  Vector type: Bacterial Expression
Growth in bacteria
  Bacterial resistance: Ampicillin, 100 μg/mL
  Growth temperature: 37°C
  Growth strain: DH5alpha
  Copy number: Unknown
Gene/Insert
  Gene/Insert name: huntingtin, exon 1, 46Q glutamines (alt name: huntingtin (Huntington disease))
  Species: H. sapiens (human)
  Insert size (bp): 364
  Mutation: huntingtin exon 1 with 46 glutamines, vector modified-removed N-terminal His tag by digesting vector with MscI and NspV, filling in and blunt-end-ligating back together.
  GenBank ID: NM_002111
  Entrez Gene: HTT (a.k.a. HD, IT15, LOMARS)
  Tag / fusion protein: Trx (N terminal on backbone); His (C terminal on insert); His (out of frame) (C terminal on backbone)
  Cloning method: Restriction Enzyme; 5′ cloning site NcoI (not destroyed); 3′ cloning site BamHI (not destroyed)
  Sequencing primers: 5′ T7 promoter; 3′ T7 terminator
Resource information
  A portion of this plasmid was derived from a plasmid made by: A. Kazantsev
Terms and licenses: Academic/Nonprofit Terms; Industry Terms: Not Available to Industry
How to cite: pET32a-HD46Q was a gift from Pamela Bjorkman (Addgene plasmid # 11515 ; http://n2t.net/addgene:11515 ; RRID:Addgene_11515)
