>Addgene plasmid #11515 | pET32a-HD46Q | addgene partial sequence | sequence record 18334 | T7 5'-TAATACGACTCACTATAGGG-3'
TTTAACTTTAAGAAGGAGATATACATATGTAGCGATAAAATTATTCACCTGACTGACGACAGTTTTGACA
CGGATGTACTCAAAGCGGACGGGGCGATCCTCGTCGATTTCTGGGCAGAGTGGTGCGGTCCGTGCAAAAT
GATCGCCCCGATTCTGGATGAAATCGCTGACGAATATCAGGGCAAACTGACCGTTGCAAAACTGAACATC
GATCAAAACCCTGGCACTGCGCCGAAATATGGCATCCGTGGTATCCCGACTCTGCTGCTGTTCAAAAACG
GTGAAGTGGCGGCAACCAAAGTGGGTGCACTGTCTAAAGGTCAGTTGAAAGAGTTCCTCGACGCTAACCT
GGCCGGTTCTGGTTCTGGCGAACGCCAGCACATGGACAGCCCAGATCTGGGTACCGACGACGACGACAAG
GCCATGGCGACCCTGGAAAAGCTGATGAAGGCCTTCGAGTCCCTCAAAAGCTTCCAACAGCAGCAACAGC
AACAACAGCAGCAACAGCAACAACAGCAGCAACAGCAACAACAGCAGCAACAGCAGCAACAGCAACAACA
GCAGCAACAGCAACAACAGCAGCAACAGCAACAACAGCAGCAACAGCAACAACCGCCACCACCTCCCCCT
CCACCCCCACCTCCTCAACTTCCTCAACCTCCTCCACAGGCACAGCCTCTGCTGCCTCAGCCACAACCTC
CTCCACCTCCACCTCACCTCCTCCAGGCCCAGCTGTGGCTGAGGAGCCTCTGCACCGACCTCATCATCAT
CATCATCATTAGGA
